Addgene plasmid #136760: pISH-Olfr2
Purpose: Template to synthesize riboprobes for in situ hybridization (ISH) for Olfr2
Depositing lab: Peter Mombaerts. Depositing organization: Max Planck Research Unit for Neurogenetics. Publication: The Zonal Organization of Odorant Receptor Gene Choice in the Main Olfactory Epithelium of the Mouse. Zapiec B, Mombaerts P. Cell Rep. 2020 Mar 24;30(12):4220-4234.e5. doi: 10.1016/j.celrep.2020.02.110. PubMed 32209480.
Backbone
  Vector backbone: pGEM-T-Easy
  Vector type: in situ probe
Growth in bacteria
  Bacterial resistance: Ampicillin, 100 μg/mL
  Growth temperature: 37°C
  Growth strain: DH5alpha
  Copy number: High Copy
Gene/Insert
  Gene/Insert name: Olfr2
  Species: M. musculus (mouse)
  Mutation: ISH Probe insert
  Entrez Gene: Or6a2 (a.k.a. I7, MOR103-15, Olfr2, Olfr41)
  Cloning method: Unknown
Terms and licenses: Academic/Nonprofit Terms; Industry Terms: Not Available to Industry
Depositor comments: ISH probe for mouse gene: Olfr2 aka MOR103-15 aka I7
How to cite: pISH-Olfr2 was a gift from Peter Mombaerts (Addgene plasmid # 136760 ; http://n2t.net/addgene:136760 ; RRID:Addgene_136760)
