[The description below was written by a language model from this plasmid's Addgene catalogue record and pLannotate feature annotations shown in this document.]
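Description:
pISH-Olfr2 is a small (about 3.5 kb) bacterial plasmid built on the pGEM-T-Easy cloning backbone and catalogued as an in situ probe vector. It carries a fragment of the mouse odorant receptor gene Olfr2 (official symbol Or6a2, also known as I7 or MOR103-15). It replicates in E. coli from a high-copy ColE1/pUC-type origin and is selected with ampicillin through the β-lactamase gene and its native promoter. An f1 phage origin is also present, which in principle allows single-stranded DNA production. Remnants of the lac promoter/operator region and a split lacZα fragment flank the cloning site, reflecting the blue/white screening design of the parent vector.

The insert sits between opposing bacteriophage T7 and SP6 promoters, the arrangement that makes the plasmid useful. Transcribing in vitro from one promoter or the other yields labelled RNA of either strand, giving an antisense riboprobe to detect Olfr2 mRNA and a sense strand that can serve as a control. The automated annotation labels a roughly 490 bp stretch of the insert as a fragment of a human odorant receptor (OR6B1). This is most likely a homology-based hit on the mouse receptor sequence rather than evidence of human DNA, and its plus-strand orientation suggests the coding sense runs from the T7 side. A short adjacent match to a hornet peptide is almost certainly spurious. The record does not give the exact boundaries of the probe within the gene or how it was cloned. The stated use is riboprobe synthesis for in situ hybridization, in connection with a study of the zonal organization of odorant receptor gene choice in the mouse main olfactory epithelium.
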