Features (pLannotate 1.2.2; 14 found; start..end, strand, type, name):
    103..121     +  promoter       T7 promoter: promoter for bacteriophage T7 RNA polymerase
    184..675     +  CDS            OR6B1 (fragment): OR6B1_HUMAN - Experimental evidence at protein level: Swiss-Prot protein existence level 1. Odorant receptor. From Homo sapiens (Human).
    690..752     -  CDS            VESPI_VESMG (fragment): Experimental evidence at protein level: Swiss-Prot protein existence level 1. Shows contractile activity on isolated ileum smooth muscle. From Vespa magnifica (Hornet).
    764..782     -  promoter       SP6 promoter: promoter for bacteriophage SP6 RNA polymerase
    824..840     -  protein_bind   lac operator: The lac repressor binds to the lac operator to inhibit transcription in E. coli. This inhibition can be relieved by adding lactose or isopropyl-β-D-thiogalactopyranoside (IPTG). lac repressor encoded by lacI
    848..878     -  promoter       lac promoter: promoter for the E. coli lac operon
    893..914     -  protein_bind   CAP binding site: CAP binding activates transcription in the presence of cAMP. E. coli catabolite activator protein
    927..1019    -  CDS            lacI (fragment): lac repressor; lacI; The lac repressor binds to the lac operator to inhibit transcription in E. coli. This inhibition can be relieved by adding lactose or isopropyl-β-D-thiogalactopyranoside (IPTG).
   1202..1790    -  rep_origin     ori: high-copy-number ColE1/pMB1/pBR322/pUC origin of replication
   1961..2821    -  CDS            AmpR: β-lactamase; bla; confers resistance to ampicillin, carbenicillin, and related antibiotics
   2822..2926    -  promoter       AmpR promoter: bla
   2953..3003    +  misc_feature   bom (fragment): basis of mobility region from pBR322
   3031..3459    -  rep_origin     f1 ori (sequence partly withheld): f1 bacteriophage origin of replication; arrow indicates direction of (+) strand synthesis
   3463..100     -  CDS            lacZα (fragment) (across the origin): LacZα fragment of β-galactosidase; lacZ fragment
>Addgene plasmid #136760 | pISH-Olfr2 | addgene full sequence | sequence record 273466 | Addgene NGS Result
TTACGCCAGCTGGCGAAAGGGGGATGTGCTGCAAGGCGATTAAGTTGGGTAACGCCAGGGTTTTCCCAGT
CACGACGTTGTAAAACGACGGCCAGTGAATTGTAATACGACTCACTATAGGGCGAATTGGGCCCGACGTC
GCATGCTCCCGGCCGCCATGGCGGCCGCGGGAATTCGATTACCCTCCACAAACCCATGTATTTTTTCTTG
GCTAATATGTCATTCCTGGAGATTTGGTATGTCACTGTTACGATTCCTAAGATGCTTGCTGGCTTCATTG
GTTCCGAGGAGAATCATGGACAGCTGATCTCCTTTGAGGCATGCATGACACAGCTCTACTTTTTCCTAGG
CTTGGGTTGCACAGAGTGTGTCCTTCTTGCTGTCATGGCCTATGACCGCTATGTGGCCATCTGTCACCCA
CTCCACTATCCTGTCATTGTCAGTAGCCGGCTATGTGTGCAGATGGCAGCTGGATCCTGGGCTGGAGGTT
TTGGTATCTCCATGGTTAAAGTTTTCCTCATTTCTCGCCTGTCTTACTGTGGCCCCAACACCATCAACCA
CTTTTTCTGTGATGTTTCTCCATTGCTCAACTTGTCATGCACTGACATGTCCGCAGCAGAGCTTACAGAC
TTTATCCTGGCCATTTTTATTCTGCTGGGGCCACTCTCTGTCACTGGGGCTTCAATCACTAGTGAATTCG
CGGCCGCCTGCAGGTCGACCATATGGGAGAGCTCCCAACGCGTTGGATGCATAGCTTGAGTATTCTATAG
TGTCACCTAAATAGCTTGGCGTAATCATGGTCATAGCTGTTTCCTGTGTGAAATTGTTATCCGCTCACAA
TTCCACACAACATACGAGCCGGAAGCATAAAGTGTAAAGCCTGGGGTGCCTAATGAGTGAGCTAACTCAC
ATTAATTGCGTTGCGCTCACTGCCCGCTTTCCAGTCGGGAAACCTGTCGTGCCAGCTGCATTAATGAATC
GGCCAACGCGCGGGGAGAGGCGGTTTGCGTATTGGGCGCTCTTCCGCTTCCTCGCTCACTGACTCGCTGC
GCTCGGTCGTTCGGCTGCGGCGAGCGGTATCAGCTCACTCAAAGGCGGTAATACGGTTATCCACAGAATC
AGGGGATAACGCAGGAAAGAACATGTGAGCAAAAGGCCAGCAAAAGGCCAGGAACCGTAAAAAGGCCGCG
TTGCTGGCGTTTTTCCATAGGCTCCGCCCCCCTGACGAGCATCACAAAAATCGACGCTCAAGTCAGAGGT
GGCGAAACCCGACAGGACTATAAAGATACCAGGCGTTTCCCCCTGGAAGCTCCCTCGTGCGCTCTCCTGT
TCCGACCCTGCCGCTTACCGGATACCTGTCCGCCTTTCTCCCTTCGGGAAGCGTGGCGCTTTCTCATAGC
TCACGCTGTAGGTATCTCAGTTCGGTGTAGGTCGTTCGCTCCAAGCTGGGCTGTGTGCACGAACCCCCCG
TTCAGCCCGACCGCTGCGCCTTATCCGGTAACTATCGTCTTGAGTCCAACCCGGTAAGACACGACTTATC
GCCACTGGCAGCAGCCACTGGTAACAGGATTAGCAGAGCGAGGTATGTAGGCGGTGCTACAGAGTTCTTG
AAGTGGTGGCCTAACTACGGCTACACTAGAAGAACAGTATTTGGTATCTGCGCTCTGCTGAAGCCAGTTA
CCTTCGGAAAAAGAGTTGGTAGCTCTTGATCCGGCAAACAAACCACCGCTGGTAGCGGTGGTTTTTTTGT
TTGCAAGCAGCAGATTACGCGCAGAAAAAAAGGATCTCAAGAAGATCCTTTGATCTTTTCTACGGGGTCT
GACGCTCAGTGGAACGAAAACTCACGTTAAGGGATTTTGGTCATGAGATTATCAAAAAGGATCTTCACCT
AGATCCTTTTAAATTAAAAATGAAGTTTTAAATCAATCTAAAGTATATATGAGTAAACTTGGTCTGACAG
TTACCAATGCTTAATCAGTGAGGCACCTATCTCAGCGATCTGTCTATTTCGTTCATCCATAGTTGCCTGA
CTCCCCGTCGTGTAGATAACTACGATACGGGAGGGCTTACCATCTGGCCCCAGTGCTGCAATGATACCGC
GAGACCCACGCTCACCGGCTCCAGATTTATCAGCAATAAACCAGCCAGCCGGAAGGGCCGAGCGCAGAAG
TGGTCCTGCAACTTTATCCGCCTCCATCCAGTCTATTAATTGTTGCCGGGAAGCTAGAGTAAGTAGTTCG
CCAGTTAATAGTTTGCGCAACGTTGTTGCCATTGCTACAGGCATCGTGGTGTCACGCTCGTCGTTTGGTA
TGGCTTCATTCAGCTCCGGTTCCCAACGATCAAGGCGAGTTACATGATCCCCCATGTTGTGCAAAAAAGC
GGTTAGCTCCTTCGGTCCTCCGATCGTTGTCAGAAGTAAGTTGGCCGCAGTGTTATCACTCATGGTTATG
GCAGCACTGCATAATTCTCTTACTGTCATGCCATCCGTAAGATGCTTTTCTGTGACTGGTGAGTACTCAA
CCAAGTCATTCTGAGAATAGTGTATGCGGCGACCGAGTTGCTCTTGCCCGGCGTCAATACGGGATAATAC
CGCGCCACATAGCAGAACTTTAAAAGTGCTCATCATTGGAAAACGTTCTTCGGGGCGAAAACTCTCAAGG
ATCTTACCGCTGTTGAGATCCAGTTCGATGTAACCCACTCGTGCACCCAACTGATCTTCAGCATCTTTTA
CTTTCACCAGCGTTTCTGGGTGAGCAAAAACAGGAAGGCAAAATGCCGCAAAAAAGGGAATAAGGGCGAC
ACGGAAATGTTGAATACTCATACTCTTCCTTTTTCAATATTATTGAAGCATTTATCAGGGTTATTGTCTC
ATGAGCGGATACATATTTGAATGTATTTAGAAAAATAAACAAATAGGGGTTCCGCGCACATTTCCCCGAA
AAGTGCCACCTGATGCGGTGTGAAATACCGCACAGATGCGTAAGGAGAAAATACCGCATCAGGAAATTGT
AAGCGTTAATATTTTGTTAAAATTCGCGTTAAATTTTTGTTAAATCAGCTCATTTTTTAACCAATAGGCC
GAAATCGGCAAAATCCCTTATAAATCAAAAGAATAGACCGAGATAGGGT
[37 nt withheld, positions 3130-3166]
AAAGAACGTGGACTCCAACGTCAAAGG
[49 nt withheld, positions 3194-3242]
T
[91 nt withheld, positions 3244-3334]
G
[124 nt withheld, positions 3336-3459]
CCATTCGCCATTCAGGCTGCGCAACTGTTGGGAAGGGCGATCGGTGCGGGCCTCTTCGCTA
